Addgene plasmid #135409: pJES102
Purpose: E. coli 'blaTEM-1 (without signal sequence) that can be used as a reporter
Depositing lab: Miriam Braunstein. Depositing organization: University of North Carolina at Chapel Hill. Publication: Beta-lactamase can function as a reporter of bacterial protein export during Mycobacterium tuberculosis infection of host cells. McCann JR, McDonough JA, Pavelka MS, Braunstein M. Microbiology. 2007 Oct;153(Pt 10):3350-9. doi: 10.1099/mic.0.2007/008516-0. PubMed 17906134.
Backbone
  Vector backbone: pmv261
  Vector type: Bacterial Expression
Growth in bacteria
  Bacterial resistance: Kanamycin, 50 μg/mL
  Growth temperature: 37°C
  Growth strain: DH5alpha
  Copy number: High Copy
Gene/Insert
  Gene/Insert name: blaTEM-1
  Species: E. coli
  Promoter: Unknown
  Cloning method: Restriction Enzyme; 5′ cloning site Unknown (unknown if destroyed)
Terms and licenses: Academic/Nonprofit Terms; Industry Terms: Not Available to Industry
How to cite: pJES102 was a gift from Miriam Braunstein (Addgene plasmid # 135409 ; http://n2t.net/addgene:135409 ; RRID:Addgene_135409)
