[The description below was written by a language model from this plasmid's Addgene catalogue record and pLannotate feature annotations shown in this document.]
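Description:
pJES102 is a 5,282 nt bacterial expression plasmid built on the pMV261 backbone and carrying a truncated E. coli TEM-1 β-lactamase gene ('blaTEM-1) that lacks its native signal sequence. It is propagated in E. coli as a high-copy plasmid through a ColE1/pUC-type origin and is selected with kanamycin, conferred by an aph(3')-Ia aminoglycoside phosphotransferase gene. A short fragment of a Tn903 transposition protein lies just downstream of this marker, most likely a remnant of the transposon from which the kanamycin cassette was derived. The annotated features leave a stretch of roughly 2.4 kb between the origin and the insert unassigned, so the table does not account for all functional elements of the backbone. In particular, it does not identify a second replication origin or the promoter.

The payload is the signal-sequence-less β-lactamase coding region, followed by a remnant of the multiple cloning site and the rrnB T1 transcription terminator. The promoter driving the insert is listed as unknown, and none is annotated. Because β-lactamase must reach the cell envelope to protect a bacterium from β-lactam antibiotics, a version without its export signal stays in the cytoplasm and confers no resistance unless it is fused to a protein or signal sequence that directs export. This makes 'blaTEM-1 a useful reporter of protein export. According to the associated publication, it was applied to monitoring bacterial protein export in Mycobacterium tuberculosis, including during infection of host cells. pJES102 can therefore serve as a source of the reporter for building such fusions, or as an unexported version of the enzyme.
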