Features (pLannotate 1.2.2; 6 found; start..end, strand, type, name):
      1..589     +  rep_origin     ori: high-copy-number ColE1/pMB1/pBR322/pUC origin of replication
   3045..3834    +  CDS            bla(M) (fragment): β-lactamase lacking the signal sequence; bla(M); allows cytosolic expression of β-lactamase
   3866..3883    -  misc_feature   MCS (fragment): multiple cloning site
   3930..3976    +  terminator     rrnB T1 terminator: transcription terminator T1 from the E. coli rrnB gene
   4137..4952    +  CDS            KanR: aminoglycoside phosphotransferase; aph(3')-Ia; confers resistance to kanamycin in bacteria or G418 (Geneticin®) in eukaryotes
   5093..5236    +  CDS            TRA2_ECOLX (fragment): Protein predicted: Swiss-Prot protein existence level 4. Required for transposition of transposon Tn903. From Escherichia coli.
>Addgene plasmid #135409 | pJES102 | addgene full sequence | sequence record 270627 | Addgene NGS Result
TTGAGATCCTTTTTTTCTGCGCGTAATCTGCTGCTTGCAAACAAAAAAACCACCGCTACCAGCGGTGGTT
TGTTTGCCGGATCAAGAGCTACCAACTCTTTTTCCGAAGGTAACTGGCTTCAGCAGAGCGCAGATACCAA
ATACTGTCCTTCTAGTGTAGCCGTAGTTAGGCCACCACTTCAAGAACTCTGTAGCACCGCCTACATACCT
CGCTCTGCTAATCCTGTTACCAGTGGCTGCTGCCAGTGGCGATAAGTCGTGTCTTACCGGGTTGGACTCA
AGACGATAGTTACCGGATAAGGCGCAGCGGTCGGGCTGAACGGGGGGTTCGTGCACACAGCCCAGCTTGG
AGCGAACGACCTACACCGAACTGAGATACCTACAGCGTGAGCTATGAGAAAGCGCCACGCTTCCCGAGGG
GAGAAAGGCGGACAGGTATCCGGTAAGCGGCAGGGTCGGAACAGGAGAGCGCACGAGGGAGCTTCCAGGG
GGAAACGCCTGGTATCTTTATAGTCCTGTCGGGTTTCGCCACCTCTGACTTGAGCGTCGATTTTTGTGAT
GCTCGTCAGGGGGGCGGAGCCTATGGAAAAACGCCAGCAACGCGGCCTTTTTACGGTTCCTGGCCTTTTG
CTGGCCTTTTGCTCACATGTTCTTTCCTGCGTTATCCCCTGATTCTGTGGATAACCGTATTACCGCCTTT
GAGTGAGCTGATACCGCTCGCCGCAGCCGAACGACCGAGCGCAACGCGTGAGCCCACCAGCTCCGTAAGT
TCGGGCGCTGTGTGGCTCGTACCCGCGCATTCAGGCGGCAGGGGGTCTAACGGGTCTAAGGCGGCGTGTA
CGGCCGCCACAGCGGCTCTCAGCGGCCCGGAAACGTCCTCGAAACGACGCATGTGTTCCTCCTGGTTGGT
ACAGGTGGTTGGGGGTGCTCGGCTGTCGCTGGTGTTCCACCACCAGGGCTCGACGGGAGAGCGGGGGAGT
GTGCAGTTGTGGGGTGGCCCCTCAGCGAAATATCTGACTTGGAGCTCGTGTCGGACCATACACCGGTGAT
TAATCGTGGTCTACTACCAAGCGTGAGCCACGTCGCCGACGAATTTGAGCAGCTCTGGCTGCCGTACTGG
CCGCTGGCAAGCGACGATCTGCTCGAGGGGATCTACCGCCAAAGCCGCGCGTCGGCCCTAGGCCGCCGGT
ACATCGAGGCGAACCCAACAGCGCTGGCAAACCTGCTGGTCGTGGACGTAGACCATCCAGACGCAGCGCT
CCGAGCGCTCAGCGCCCGGGGGTCCCATCCGCTGCCCAACGCGATCGTGGGCAATCGCGCCAACGGCCAC
GCACACGCAGTGTGGGCACTCAACGCCCCTGTTCCACGCACCGAATACGCGCGGCGTAAGCCGCTCGCAT
ACATGGCGGCGTGCGCCGAAGGCCTTCGGCGCGCCGTCGATGGCGACCGCAGTTACTCAGGCCTCATGAC
CAAAAACCCCGGCCACATCGCCTGGGAAACGGAATGGCTCCACTCAGATCTCTACACACTCAGCCACATC
GAGGCCGAGCTCGGCGCGAACATGCCACCGCCGCGCTGGCGTCAGCAGACCACGTACAAAGCGGCTCCGA
CGCCGCTAGGGCGGAATTGCGCACTGTTCGATTCCGTCAGGTTGTGGGCCTATCGTCCCGCCCTCATGCG
GATCTACCTGCCGACCCGGAACGTGGACGGACTCGGCCGCGCGATCTATGCCGAGTGCCACGCGCGAAAC
GCCGAATTTCCGTGCAACGACGTGTGTCCCGGACCGCTACCGGACAGCGAGGTCCGCGCCATCGCCAACA
GCATTTGGCGTTGGATCACAACCAAGTCGCGCATTTGGGCGGACGGGATCGTGGTCTACGAGGCCACACT
CAGTGCGCGCCAGTCGGCCATCTCGCGGAAGGGCGCAGCAGCGCGCACGGCGGCGAGCACAGTTGCGCGG
CGCGCAAAGTCCGCGTCAGCCATGGAGGCATTGCTATGAGCGACGGCTACAGCGACGGCTACAACCGGCA
GCCGACTGTCCGCAAAAAGCGGCGCGTGACCGCCGCCGAAGGCGCTCGAATCACCGGACTATCCGAACGC
CACGTCGTCCGGCTCGTGGCGCAGGAACGCAGCGAGTGGCTCGCCGAGCAGGCTGCACGCCGCGAACGCA
TCCGCGCCTATCACGACGACGAGGGCCACTCTTGGCCGCAAACGGCCAAACATTTCGGGCTGCATCTGGA
CACCGTTAAGCGACTCGGCTATCGGGCGAGGAAAGAGCGTGCGGCAGAACAGGAAGCGGCTCAAAAGGCC
CACAACGAAGCCGACAATCCACCGCTGTTCTAACGCAATTGGGGAGCGGGTGTCGCGGGGGTTCCGTGGG
GGGTTCCGTTGCAACGGGTCGGACAGGTAAAAGTCCTGGTAGACGCTAGTTTTCTGGTTTGGGCCATGCC
TGTCTCGTTGCGTGTTTCGTTGCGCCCGTTTTGAATACCAGCCAGACGAGACGGGGTTCTACGAATCTTG
GTCGATACCAAGCCATTTCCGCTGAATATCGGGGAGCTCACCGCCAGAATCGGTGGTTGTGGTGATGTAC
GTGGCGAACTCCGTTGTAGTGCCTGTGGTGGCATCCGTGGCGCGGCCGCGGTACCAGATCTTTAAATCTA
GACGGTGACCACAACGCGCCCGCTTTGATCGGGGACGTCTGCGGCCGACCATTTACGGGTCTTGTTGTCG
TTGGCGGTCATGGGCCGAACATACTCACCCGGATCGGAGGGCCGAGGACAAGGTCGAACGAGGGGCATGA
CCCGGTGCGGGGCTTCTTGCACTCGGCATAGGCGAGTGCTAAGAATAACGTTGGCACTCGCGACCGGTGA
GTGCTAGGTCGGGACGGTGAGGCCAGGCCCGTCGTCGCAGCGAGTGGCAGCGAGGACAACTTGAGCCGTC
CGTCGCGGGCACTGCGCCCGGCCAGCGTAAGTAGCGGGGTTGCCGTCACCCGGTGACCCCCGTTTCATCC
CCGATCCGGAGGAATCACTTCGCAATGGGATCTCACCCAGAAACGCTGGTGAAAGTAAAAGATGCTGAAG
ATCAGTTGGGTGCACGAGTGGGTTACATCGAACTGGATCTCAACAGCGGTAAGATCCTTGAGAGTTTTCG
CCCCGAAGAACGTTTTCCAATGATGAGCACTTTTAAAGTTCTGCTATGTGGCGCGGTATTATCCCGTATT
GACGCCGGGCAAGAGCAACTCGGTCGCCGCATACACTATTCTCAGAATGACTTGGTTGAGTACTCACCAG
TCACAGAAAAGCATCTTACGGATGGCATGACAGTAAGAGAATTATGCAGTGCTGCCATAACCATGAGTGA
TAACACTGCGGCCAACTTACTTCTGACAACGATCGGAGGACCGAAGGAGCTAACCGCTTTTTTGCACAAC
ATGGGGGATCATGTAACTCGCCTTGATCGTTGGGAACCGGAGCTGAATGAAGCCATACCAAACGACGAGC
GTGACACCACGATGCCTGTAGCAATGGCAACAACGTTGCGCAAACTATTAACTGGCGAACTACTTACTCT
AGCTTCCCGGCAACAATTAATAGACTGGATGGAGGCGGATAAAGTTGCAGGACCACTTCTGCGCTCGGCC
CTTCCGGCTGGCTGGTTTATTGCTGATAAATCTGGAGCCGGTGAGCGTGGGTCTCGCGGTATCATTGCAG
CACTGGGGCCAGATGGTAAGCCCTCCCGTATCGTAGTTATCTACACGACGGGGAGTCAGGCAACTATGGA
TGAACGAAATAGACAGATCGCTGAGATAGGTGCCTCACTGATTAAGCATTGGTAACGTGGGATCCCAAGA
CAATTGCGGATCCAGCTGCAGAATTCGAAGCTTATCGATGTCGACGTAGTTAACTAGCGTACGATCGACT
GCCAGGCATCAAATAAAACGAAAGGCTCAGTCGAAAGACTGGGCCTTTCGTTTTATGCCATCATGGCCGC
GGTGATCAGCTAGCCACCTGACGTCGGGGGGGGGGGAAAGCCACGTTGTGTCTCAAAATCTCTGATGTTA
CATTGCACAAGATAAAAATATATCATCATGAACAATAAAACTGTCTGCTTACATAAACAGTAATACAAGG
GGTGTTATGAGCCATATTCAACGGGAAACGTCTTGCTCGAGGCCGCGATTAAATTCCAACATGGATGCTG
ATTTATATGGGTATAAATGGGCTCGCGATAATGTCGGGCAATCAGGTGCGACAATCTATCGCTTGTATGG
GAAGCCCCATGCGCCAGAGTTGTTTCTGAAACATGGCAAAGGTAGCGTTGCCAATGATGTTACAGATGAG
ATGGTCAGACTAAACTGGCTGACGGAATTTATGCCTCTTCCGACCATCAAGCATTTTATCCGTACTCCTG
ATGATGCATGGTTACTCACCACTGCGATCCCCGGGAAAACAGCATTCCAGGTATTAGAAGAATATCCTGA
TTCAGGTGAAAATATTGTTGATGCGCTGGCAGTGTTCCTGCGCCGGTTGCATTCGATTCCTGTTTGTAAT
TGTCCTTTTAACAGCGATCGCGTATTTCGTCTCGCTCAGGCGCAATCACGAATGAATAACGGTTTGGTTG
ATGCGAGTGATTTTGATGACGAGCGTAATGGCTGGCCTGTTGAACAAGTCTGGAAAGAAATGCATAATCT
TTTGCCATTCTCACCGGATTCAGTCGTCACTCATGGTGATTTCTCACTTGATAACCTTATTTTTGACGAG
GGGAAATTAATAGGTTGTATTGATGTTGGACGAGTCGGAATCGCAGACCGATACCAGGATCTTGCCATCC
TATGGAACTGCCTCGGTGAGTTTTCTCCTTCATTACAGAAACGGCTTTTTCAAAAATATGGTATTGATAA
TCCTGATATGAATAAATTGCAGTTTCATTTGATGCTCGATGAGTTTTTCTAATCAGAATTGGTTAATTGG
TTGTAACACTGGCAGAGCATTACGCTGACTTGACGGGACGGCGGCTTTGTTGAATAAATCGAACTTTTGC
TGAGTTGAAGGATCAGATCACGCATCTTCCCGACAACGCAGACCGTTCCGTGGCAAAGCAAAAGTTCAAA
ATCACCAACTGGTCCACCTACAACAAAGCTCTCACCAACCGTGGCTCCCTCACTTTCTGGCTGGATGATG
GGGCGATTCAGGCCTGGTATGAGTCAGCAACACCTTCTTCACGAGGCAGACCTCACTAGTTCCATGAGCG
TCAGACCCCGTAGAAAAGATCAAAGGATCTTC
